Addgene plasmid #63630: pQE-WT-N4-R5-RNRV
Purpose: N4-R5-RNRV RNAP mutant
Depositing lab: Andrew Ellington. Depositing organization: University of Texas at Austin. Publication: Directed Evolution of a Panel of Orthogonal T7 RNA Polymerase Variants for in Vivo or in Vitro Synthetic Circuitry. Meyer AJ, Ellefson JW, Ellington AD. ACS Synth Biol. 2014 Oct 7. 10.1021/sb500299c PubMed 25279711.
Backbone
  Vector backbone: pQE
Growth in bacteria
  Bacterial resistance: Kanamycin, 50 μg/mL
  Growth temperature: 37°C
  Growth strain: DH10B
  Copy number: High Copy
Gene/Insert
  Gene/Insert name: N4-R5-RNRV RNAP
  Species: T7 bacteriophage
  Insert size (bp): 2685
  Mutation: L747I, N748D, L749C, M750V, F751I, Q754T, F755R, L757M, Q758A, P759L, D770N, H722R, E775V
  GenBank ID: NC_001604.1 NC_001604.1
  Promoter: T5/Lac
  Cloning method: Gibson Cloning
  Sequencing primers: 5′ TTGTGAGCGGATAACAATT
Terms and licenses: Academic/Nonprofit Terms; Industry Terms
How to cite: pQE-WT-N4-R5-RNRV was a gift from Andrew Ellington (Addgene plasmid # 63630 ; http://n2t.net/addgene:63630 ; RRID:Addgene_63630)
