[The description below was written by a language model from this plasmid's Addgene catalogue record and pLannotate feature annotations shown in this document.]
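Description:
pQE-WT-N4-R5-RNRV is a bacterial expression plasmid built on a pQE backbone that encodes an engineered variant of bacteriophage T7 RNA polymerase, termed N4-R5-RNRV. The full 7,154 bp sequence carries a high-copy ColE1/pMB1-type origin of replication with an adjacent bom region and only a short remnant of rop. Selection is by kanamycin through an aminoglycoside phosphotransferase (KanR) gene. A cat open reading frame with a partial cat promoter also lies downstream of the expression cassette, as is typical of pQE vectors, but the catalogue lists only kanamycin as the selection.

The polymerase coding sequence is driven by the T5 promoter, which is read by E. coli RNA polymerase. This promoter is controlled by an embedded lac operator and a second one just downstream. A lacI gene under the stronger lacIq promoter on the same plasmid supplies repressor, so expression stays off until it is induced with IPTG. An N-terminal His tag precedes the polymerase, allowing affinity purification, and the lambda t0 terminator ends the transcript, with an rrnB T1 terminator following cat.

The recorded substitutions are L747I, N748D, L749C, M750V, F751I, Q754T, F755R, L757M, Q758A, P759L, D770N, H722R and E775V. Most cluster in the residue 747–759 stretch, which is generally associated with the T7 RNAP specificity loop that contacts promoter DNA. The record describes the plasmid simply as an RNAP mutant, and the associated work concerns directed evolution of a panel of orthogonal T7 RNA polymerase variants. The plasmid therefore appears intended for producing this variant in E. coli for in vivo or in vitro synthetic circuits. The record does not state which promoter the variant recognises.
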