Features (pLannotate 1.2.2; 16 found; start..end, strand, type, name):
     10..54      +  promoter       T5 promoter: bacteriophage T5 promoter for E. coli RNA polymerase, with embedded lac operator
     62..78      +  protein_bind   lac operator: The lac repressor binds to the lac operator to inhibit transcription in E. coli. This inhibition can be relieved by adding lactose or isopropyl-β-D-thiogalactopyranoside (IPTG). lac repressor encoded by lacI
    127..144     +  CDS            7xHis (fragment): 6xHis affinity tag
    151..2796    +  CDS            RPOL_BPT7: Experimental evidence at protein level: Swiss-Prot protein existence level 1. Highly processive DNA-dependent RNA polymerase that catalyzes the transcription of class II and class III viral genes. Recognizes a specific promoter sequence and enters first into an 'abortive phase' where very short transcripts are synthesized and released before proceeding to the processive transcription of long RNA chains. Unwinds the double-stranded DNA to expose the coding strand for templating. Participates in the initiation of viral DNA replication presumably by making primers accessible to the DNA polymerase
   2821..2915    +  terminator     lambda t0 terminator: transcription terminator from phage lambda
   2930..2958    +  promoter       cat promoter (fragment): promoter of the E. coli cat gene encoding chloramphenicol acetyltransferase
   2959..3615    +  CDS            cat: CAT_ECOLX - Experimental evidence at protein level: Swiss-Prot protein existence level 1. This enzyme is an effector of chloramphenicol resistance in bacteria. From Escherichia coli. This protein is used as a marker in many commonly used cloning vectors, such as pACYC184.
   3683..3769    +  terminator     rrnB T1 terminator: Escherichia coli rrnB; transcription terminator T1 from the E. coli rrnB gene
   3792..3809    -  promoter       tet promoter (fragment): E. coli promoter for tetracycline efflux protein gene
   3828..3849    -  protein_bind   CAP binding site: CAP binding activates transcription in the presence of cAMP. E. coli catabolite activator protein
   3862..4944    -  CDS            lacI: lac repressor; lacI; The lac repressor binds to the lac operator to inhibit transcription in E. coli. This inhibition can be relieved by adding lactose or isopropyl-β-D-thiogalactopyranoside (IPTG).
   4945..5022    -  promoter       lacIq promoter: lacI (mutant); In the lacIq allele, a single base change in the promoter boosts expression of the lacI gene about 10-fold.
   5071..5112    +  CDS            rop (fragment): Rop protein, which maintains plasmids at low copy number; rop
   5214..5354    +  misc_feature   bom: basis of mobility region from pBR322
   5540..6128    -  rep_origin     ori: high-copy-number ColE1/pMB1/pBR322/pUC origin of replication
   6235..7050    -  CDS            KanR: aminoglycoside phosphotransferase; aph(3')-Ia; confers resistance to kanamycin in bacteria or G418 (Geneticin®) in eukaryotes
>Addgene plasmid #63630 | pQE-WT-N4-R5-RNRV | depositor full sequence | sequence record 109638 | pQE-WT-N4-R5-RNRV sequence 7154 bps
CTCGAGAAATCATAAAAAATTTATTTGCTTTGTGAGCGGATAACAATTATAATAGATTCAATTGTGAGCG
GATAACAATTTCACACAGAATTCATTAAAGAGGAGAAATTAACTATGAGAGGATCGCATCACCATCACCA
TCACGGATCCAACACGATTAACATCGCTAAGAACGACTTCTCTGACATCGAACTGGCTGCTATACCGTTC
AACACTCTGGCTGACCATTACGGTGAGCGTTTAGCTCGCGAACAGTTGGCCCTTGAGCATGAGTCTTACG
AGATGGGTGAAGCACGCTTCCGCAAGATGTTTGAGCGTCAACTTAAAGCTGGTGAGGTTGCGGATAACGC
TGCCGCCAAGCCTCTCATCACTACCCTACTCCCTAAGATGATTGCACGCATCAACGACTGGTTTGAGGAA
GTGAAAGCTAAGCGCGGCAAGCGCCCGACAGCCTTCCAGTTCCTGCAAGAAATCAAGCCGGAAGCCGTAG
CGTACATCACCATTAAGACCACTCTGGCTTGCCTAACCAGTGCTGACAATACAACCGTTCAGGCTGTAGC
AAGCGCAATCGGTCGGGCCATTGAGGACGAGGCTCGCTTCGGTCGTATCCGTGACCTTGAAGCTAAGCAC
TTCAAGAAAAACGTTGAGGAACAACTCAACAAGCGCGTAGGGCACGTCTACAAGAAAGCATTTATGCAAG
TTGTCGAGGCTGACATGCTCTCTAAGGGTCTACTCGGTGGCGAGGCGTGGTCTTCGTGGCATAAGGAAGA
CTCTATTCATGTAGGAGTACGCTGCATCGAGATGCTCATTGAGTCAACCGGAATGGTTAGCTTACACCGC
CAAAATGCTGGCGTAGTAGGTCAAGACTCTGAGACTATCGAACTCGCACCTGAATACGCTGAGGCTATCG
CAACCCGTGCAGGTGCGCTGGCTGGCATCTCTCCGATGTTCCAACCTTGCGTAGTTCCTCCTAAGCCGTG
GACTGGCATTACTGGTGGTGGCTATTGGGCTAACGGTCGTCGTCCTCTGGCGCTGGTGCGTACTCACAGT
AAGAAAGCACTGATGCGCTACGAAGACGTTTACATGCCTGAGGTGTACAAAGCGATTAACATTGCGCAAA
ACACCGCATGGAAAATCAACAAGAAAGTCCTAGCGGTCGCCAACGTAATCACCAAGTGGAAGCATTGTCC
GGTCGAGGACATCCCTGCGATTGAGCGTGAAGAACTCCCGATGAAACCGGAAGACATCGACATGAATCCT
GAGGCTCTCACCGCGTGGAAACGTGCTGCCGCTGCTGTGTACCGCAAGGACAAGGCTCGCAAGTCTCGCC
GTATCAGCCTTGAGTTCATGCTTGAGCAAGCCAATAAGTTTGCTAACCATAAGGCCATCTGGTTCCCTTA
CAACATGGACTGGCGCGGTCGTGTTTACGCTGTGTCAATGTTCAACCCGCAAGGTAACGATATGACCAAA
GGACTGCTTACGCTGGCGAAAGGTAAACCAATCGGTAAGGAAGGTTACTACTGGCTGAAAATCCACGGTG
CAAACTGTGCGGGTGTCGATAAGGTTCCGTTCCCTGAGCGCATCAAGTTCATTGAGGAAAACCACGAGAA
CATCATGGCTTGCGCTAAGTCTCCACTGGAGAACACTTGGTGGGCTGAGCAAGATTCTCCGTTCTGCTTC
CTTGCATTCTGCTTTGAGTACGCTGGGGTACAGCACCACGGCCTGAGCTATAACTGCTCCCTTCCGCTGG
CGTTTGACGGGTCTTGCTCTGGCATCCAGCACTTCTCCGCGATGCTCCGAGATGAGGTAGGTGGTCGCGC
GGTTAACTTGCTTCCTAGTGAAACCGTTCAGGACATCTACGGGATTGTTGCTAAGAAAGTCAACGAGATT
CTACAAGCAGACGCAATCAATGGGACCGATAACGAAGTAGTTACCGTGACCGATGAGAACACTGGTGAAA
TCTCTGAGAAAGTCAAGCTGGGCACTAAGGCACTGGCTGGTCAATGGCTGGCTTACGGTGTTACTCGCAG
TGTGACTAAGCGTTCAGTCATGACGCTGGCTTACGGGTCCAAAGAGTTCGGCTTCCGTCAACAAGTGCTG
GAAGATACCATTCAGCCAGCTATTGATTCCGGCAAGGGTCTGATGTTCACTCAGCCGAATCAGGCTGCTG
GATACATGGCTAAGCTGATTTGGGAATCTGTGAGCGTGACGGTGGTAGCTGCGGTTGAAGCAATGAACTG
GCTTAAGTCTGCTGCTAAGCTGCTGGCTGCTGAGGTCAAAGATAAGAAGACTGGAGAGATTCTTCGCAAG
CGTTGCGCTGTGCATTGGGTAACTCCTGATGGTTTCCCTGTGTGGCAGGAATACAAGAAGCCTATTCAGA
CGCGCATTGACTGCGTGATCCTCGGTACCCGTCGCATGGCGCTGACCATTAACACCAACAAAGATAGCGA
GATTAATGCACGCAAACAGGTGTCTGGTATCGCTCCTAACTTTGTACACAGCCAAGACGGTAGCCACCTT
CGTAAGACTGTAGTGTGGGCACACGAGAAGTACGGAATCGAATCTTTTGCACTGATTCACGACTCCTTCG
GTACCATTCCGGCTGACGCTGCGAACCTGTTCAAAGCAGTGCGCGAAACTATGGTTGACACATATGAGTC
TTGTGATGTACTGGCTGATTTCTACGACCAGTTCGCTGACCAGTTGCACGAGTCTCAATTGGACAAAATG
CCAGCACTTCCGGCTAAAGGTAACTTGAACCTCCGTGACATCTTAGAGTCGGACTTCGCGTTCGCGTAAA
AGCTTAATTAGCTGAGCTTGGACTCCTGTTGATAGATCCAGTAATGACCTCAGAACTCCATCTGGATTTG
TTCAGAACGCTCGGTTGCCGCCGGGCGTTTTTTATTGGTGAGAATCCAAGCTAGCTTGGCGAGATTTTCA
GGAGCTAAGGAAGCTAAAATGGAGAAAAAAATCACTGGATATACCACCGTTGATATATCCCAATGGCATC
GTAAAGAACATTTTGAGGCATTTCAGTCAGTTGCTCAATGTACCTATAACCAGACCGTTCAGCTGGATAT
TACGGCCTTTTTAAAGACCGTAAAGAAAAATAAGCACAAGTTTTATCCGGCCTTTATTCACATTCTTGCC
CGCCTGATGAATGCTCATCCGGAATTTCGTATGGCAATGAAAGACGGTGAGCTGGTGATATGGGATAGTG
TTCACCCTTGTTACACCGTTTTCCATGAGCAAACTGAAACGTTTTCATCGCTCTGGAGTGAATACCACGA
CGATTTCCGGCAGTTTCTACACATATATTCGCAAGATGTGGCGTGTTACGGTGAAAACCTGGCCTATTTC
CCTAAAGGGTTTATTGAGAATATGTTTTTCGTCTCAGCCAATCCCTGGGTGAGTTTCACCAGTTTTGATT
TAAACGTGGCCAATATGGACAACTTCTTCGCCCCCGTTTTCACCATGGGCAAATATTATACGCAAGGCGA
CAAGGTGCTGATGCCGCTGGCGATTCAGGTTCATCATGCCGTTTGTGATGGCTTCCATGTCGGCAGAATG
CTTAATGAATTACAACAGTACTGCGATGAGTGGCAGGGCGGGGCGTAATTTTTTTAAGGCAGTTATTGGT
GCCCTTAAACGCCTGGGGTAATGACTCTCTAGCTTGAGGCATCAAATAAAACGAAAGGCTCAGTCGAAAG
ACTGGGCCTTTCGTTTTATCTGTTGTTTGTCGGTGAACGCTCTCCTGAGTAGGACAAATCCGCCCTCTAG
ATTACGTGCAGTCGATGATAAGCTGTCAAACATGAGAATTGTGCCTAATGAGTGAGCTAACTTACATTAA
TTGCGTTGCGCTCACTGCCCGCTTTCCAGTCGGGAAACCTGTCGTGCCAGCTGCATTAATGAATCGGCCA
ACGCGCGGGGAGAGGCGGTTTGCGTATTGGGCGCCAGGGTGGTTTTTCTTTTCACCAGTGAGACGGGCAA
CAGCTGATTGCCCTTCACCGCCTGGCCCTGAGAGAGTTGCAGCAAGCGGTCCACGCTGGTTTGCCCCAGC
AGGCGAAAATCCTGTTTGATGGTGGTTAACGGCGGGATATAACATGAGCTGTCTTCGGTATCGTCGTATC
CCACTACCGAGATATCCGCACCAACGCGCAGCCCGGACTCGGTAATGGCGCGCATTGCGCCCAGCGCCAT
CTGATCGTTGGCAACCAGCATCGCAGTGGGAACGATGCCCTCATTCAGCATTTGCATGGTTTGTTGAAAA
CCGGACATGGCACTCCAGTCGCCTTCCCGTTCCGCTATCGGCTGAATTTGATTGCGAGTGAGATATTTAT
GCCAGCCAGCCAGACGCAGACGCGCCGAGACAGAACTTAATGGGCCCGCTAACAGCGCGATTTGCTGGTG
ACCCAATGCGACCAGATGCTCCACGCCCAGTCGCGTACCGTCTTCATGGGAGAAAATAATACTGTTGATG
GGTGTCTGGTCAGAGACATCAAGAAATAACGCCGGAACATTAGTGCAGGCAGCTTCCACAGCAATGGCAT
CCTGGTCATCCAGCGGATAGTTAATGATCAGCCCACTGACGCGTTGCGCGAGAAGATTGTGCACCGCCGC
TTTACAGGCTTCGACGCCGCTTCGTTCTACCATCGACACCACCACGCTGGCACCCAGTTGATCGGCGCGA
GATTTAATCGCCGCGACAATTTGCGACGGCGCGTGCAGGGCCAGACTGGAGGTGGCAACGCCAATCAGCA
ACGACTGTTTGCCCGCCAGTTGTTGTGCCACGCGGTTGGGAATGTAATTCAGCTCCGCCATCGCCGCTTC
CACTTTTTCCCGCGTTTTCGCAGAAACGTGGCTGGCCTGGTTCACCACGCGGGAAACGGTCTGATAAGAG
ACACCGGCATACTCTGCGACATCGTATAACGTTACTGGTTTCACATTCACCACCCTGAATTGACTCTCTT
CCGGGCGCTATCATGCCATACCGCGAAAGGTTTTGCACCATTCGATGGTGTCGGAATTTCGGGCAGCGTT
GGGTCCTGGCCACGGGTGCGCATGATCTAGAGCTGCCTCGCGCGTTTCGGTGATGACGGTGAAAACCTCT
GACACATGCAGCTCCCGGAGACGGTCACAGCTTGTCTGTAAGCGGATGCCGGGAGCAGACAAGCCCGTCA
GGGCGCGTCAGCGGGTGTTGGCGGGTGTCGGGGCGCAGCCATGACCCAGTCACGTAGCGATAGCGGAGTG
TATACTGGCTTAACTATGCGGCATCAGAGCAGATTGTACTGAGAGTGCACCATATGCGGTGTGAAATACC
GCACAGATGCGTAAGGAGAAAATACCGCATCAGGCGCTCTTCCGCTTCCTCGCTCACTGACTCGCTGCGC
TCGGTCGTTCGGCTGCGGCGAGCGGTATCAGCTCACTCAAAGGCGGTAATACGGTTATCCACAGAATCAG
GGGATAACGCAGGAAAGAACATGTGAGCAAAAGGCCAGCAAAAGGCCAGGAACCGTAAAAAGGCCGCGTT
GCTGGCGTTTTTCCATAGGCTCCGCCCCCCTGACGAGCATCACAAAAATCGACGCTCAAGTCAGAGGTGG
CGAAACCCGACAGGACTATAAAGATACCAGGCGTTTCCCCCTGGAAGCTCCCTCGTGCGCTCTCCTGTTC
CGACCCTGCCGCTTACCGGATACCTGTCCGCCTTTCTCCCTTCGGGAAGCGTGGCGCTTTCTCATAGCTC
ACGCTGTAGGTATCTCAGTTCGGTGTAGGTCGTTCGCTCCAAGCTGGGCTGTGTGCACGAACCCCCCGTT
CAGCCCGACCGCTGCGCCTTATCCGGTAACTATCGTCTTGAGTCCAACCCGGTAAGACACGACTTATCGC
CACTGGCAGCAGCCACTGGTAACAGGATTAGCAGAGCGAGGTATGTAGGCGGTGCTACAGAGTTCTTGAA
GTGGTGGCCTAACTACGGCTACACTAGAAGGACAGTATTTGGTATCTGCGCTCTGCTGAAGCCAGTTACC
TTCGGAAAAAGAGTTGGTAGCTCTTGATCCGGCAAACAAACCACCGCTGGTAGCGGTGGTTTTTTTGTTT
GCAAGCAGCAGATTACGCGCAGAAAAAAAGGATCTCAAGAAGATCCTTTGATCTTTTCTACGGGGTCTGA
CGCTCAGTGGAACGAAAACTCACGTTAAGGGATTTTGGTCATGGCGTTAAGGGATTTTGGTCATGAATTA
ATTCTTAGAAAAACTCATCGAGCATCAAATGAAACTGCAATTTATTCATATCAGGATTATCAATACCATA
TTTTTGAAAAAGCCGTTTCTGTAATGAAGGAGAAAACTCACCGAGGCAGTTCCATAGGATGGCAAGATCC
TGGTATCGGTCTGCGATTCCGACTCGTCCAACATCAATACAACCTATTAATTTCCCCTCGTCAAAAATAA
GGTTATCAAGTGAGAAATCACCATGAGTGACGACTGAATCCGGTGAGAATGGCAAAAGTTTATGCATTTC
TTTCCAGACTTGTTCAACAGGCCAGCCATTACGCTCGTCATCAAAATCACTCGCATCAACCAAACCGTTA
TTCATTCGTGATTGCGCCTGAGCGAGACGAAATACGCGATCGCTGTTAAAAGGACAATTACAAACAGGAA
TCGAATGCAACCGGCGCAGGAACACTGCCAGCGCATCAACAATATTTTCACCTGAATCAGGATATTCTTC
TAATACCTGGAATGCTGTTTTCCCGGGGATCGCAGTGGTGAGTAACCATGCATCATCAGGAGTACGGATA
AAATGCTTGATGGTCGGAAGAGGCATAAATTCCGTCAGCCAGTTTAGTCTGACCATCTCATCTGTAACAT
CATTGGCAACGCTACCTTTGCCATGTTTCAGAAACAACTCTGGCGCATCGGGCTTCCCATACAATCGATA
GATTGTCGCACCTGATTGCCCGACATTATCGCGAGCCCATTTATACCCATATAAATCAGCATCCATGTTG
GAATTTAATCGCGGCCTAGAGCAAGACGTTTCCCGTTGAATATGGCTCATAACACCCCTTGTATTACTGT
TTATGTAAGCAGACAGTTTTATTGTTCATGACCATGACATTAACCTATAAAAATAGGCGTATCACGAGGC
CCTTTCGTCTTCAC
