>Addgene plasmid #63630 | pQE-WT-N4-R5-RNRV | addgene partial sequence | sequence record 109635 | pENTR-R 5'-ATGGCTCATAACACCCCTTG-3'
GTTCATGACCATGACATTAACCTATAAAAATAGGCGTATCACGAGGCCCTTTCGTCTTCACCTCGAGAAA
TCATAAAAAATTTATTTGCTTTGTGAGCGGATAACAATTATAATAGATTCAATTGTGAGCGGATAACAAT
TTCACACAGAATTCATTAAAGAGGAGAAATTAACTATGAGAGGATCGCATCACCATCACCATCACGGATC
CAACACGATTAACATCGCTAAGAACGACTTCTCTGACATCGAACTGGCTGCTATACCGTTCAACACTCTG
GCTGACCATTACGGTGAGCGTTTAGCTCGCGAACAGTTGGCCCTTGAGCATGAGTCTTACGAGATGGGTG
AAGCACGCTTCCGCAAGATGTTTGAGCGTCAACTTAAAGCTGGTGAGGTTGCGGATAACGCTGCCGCCAA
GCCTCTCATCACTACCCTACTCCCTAAGATGATTGCACGCATCAACGACTGGTTTGAGGAAGTGAAAGCT
AAGCGCGGCAAGCGCCCGACAGCCTTCCAGTTCCTGCAAGAAATCAAGCCGGAAGCCGTAGCGTACATCA
CCATTAAGACCACTCTGGCTTGCCTAACCAGTGCTGACAATACAACCGTTCAGGCTGTAGCAAGCGCAAT
CGGTCGGGCCATTGAGGACGAGGCTCGCTTCGGTCGTATCCGTGACCTTGAAGCTAAGCACTTCAAGAAA
AACGTTGAGGAACAACTCAACAAGCGCGTAGGGCACGTCTACAAGAAAGCATTTATGCAAGTTGTCGAGG
CTGACATGCTCTCTAAGGGTCTACTCGGTGGCGAGGCGTGGTCTTCGT
