>Addgene plasmid #63630 | pQE-WT-N4-R5-RNRV | addgene partial sequence | sequence record 109645 | T0term-R 5'-GCGGCAACCGAGCGTTC-3'
ATTACTGGATCTATCAACAGGAGTCCAAGCTCAGCTAATTAAGCTTTTACGCGAACGCGAAGTCCGACTC
TAAGATGTCACGGAGGTTCAAGTTACCTTTAGCCGGAAGTGCTGGCATTTTGTCCAATTGAGACTCGTGC
AACTGGTCAGCGAACTGGTCGTAGAAATCAGCCAGTACATCACAAGACTCATATGTGTCAACCATAGTTT
CGCGCACTGCTTTGAACAGGTTCGCAGCGTCAGCCGGAATGGTACCGAAGGAGTCGTGAATCAGTGCAAA
AGATTCGATTCCGTACTTCTCGTGTGCCCACACTACAGTCTTACGAAGGTGGCTACCGTCTTGGCTGTGT
ACAAAGTTAGGAGCGATACCAGACACCTGTTTGCGTGCATTAATCTCGCTATCTTTGTTGGTGTTAATGG
TCAGCGCCATGCGACGGGTACCGAGGATCACGCAGTCAATGCGCGTCTGAATAGGCTTCTTGTATTCCTG
CCACACAGGGAAACCATCAGGAGTTACCCAATGCACAGCGCAACGCTTGCGAAGAATCTCTCCAGTCTTC
TTATCTTTGACCTCAGCAGCCAGCAGCTTAGCAGCAGACTTAAGCCAGTTCATTGCTTCAACCGCAGCTA
CCACCGTCACGCTCACAGATTCCCAAATCAGCTTAGCCATGTATCCAGCAGCCTGATTCGGCTGAGTGAA
CATCAGACCCTTGCCGGAATCAATAGCTGGCTGAATGGTATCTTCCAGCACTTGTTGACGGAAGCCGAAC
TCTTTGGACCCGTAAGCCAGCGTCATGACTGAACGCTTAGTCACACTGCGAGTAACACCGTAAGCCAGCC
ATTGACCAGCCAGTGCCTTAGTGCCCAGCTTGACTTTCTCAGAGATTTCACCAGTGTTCTCATCGGTCAC
GGTAACTACTTCGTTATCGGT
